Addgene plasmid #65424: RhoC FLARE.sc mCer, mVenus - CA
Purpose: RhoC CA biosensor single chain; mCerulean-tagged ROCK-RBD, mVenus-tagged RhoC Q63L
Depositing lab: Klaus Hahn. Depositing organization: University of North Carolina at Chapel Hill. Publication: A RhoC biosensor reveals differences in the activation kinetics of RhoA and RhoC in migrating cells. Zawistowski JS, Sabouri-Ghomi M, Danuser G, Hahn KM, Hodgson L. PLoS One. 2013 Nov 5;8(11):e79877. doi: 10.1371/journal.pone.0079877. eCollection 2013. PONE-D-13-18183 PubMed 24224016.
Backbone
  Vector backbone: pTriEx
  Backbone manufacturer: Novagen
  Backbone size w/o insert (bp): 5200
  Total vector size (bp): 7800
  Vector type: Mammalian Expression, Bacterial Expression, Insect Expression
Growth in bacteria
  Bacterial resistance: Ampicillin, 100 μg/mL
  Growth temperature: 37°C
  Growth strain: DH5alpha
  Copy number: High Copy
Gene/Insert
  Gene/Insert name: RBD, mCerulean, mVenus, RhoC
  Insert size (bp): 2688
  Mutation: T153M in mVenus, Q63L in RhoC
  Cloning method: Unknown
  Sequencing primers: 5′ CMV-Forward
Terms and licenses: Academic/Nonprofit Terms; Industry Terms: Not Available to Industry
How to cite: RhoC FLARE.sc mCer, mVenus - CA was a gift from Klaus Hahn (Addgene plasmid # 65424 ; http://n2t.net/addgene:65424 ; RRID:Addgene_65424)
