[The description below was written by a language model from this plasmid's Addgene catalogue record.]
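Description:
RhoC FLARE.sc mCer, mVenus - CA is a roughly 7.8 kb expression plasmid built on the pTriEx backbone (Novagen), a multi-host vector listed here for mammalian, bacterial and insect expression. It is maintained in E. coli as a high-copy plasmid under ampicillin selection. The record does not list the promoter or other regulatory elements explicitly. The use of a CMV-forward sequencing primer suggests a CMV-derived element lies upstream of the insert, but no feature table is provided to confirm this or to show the exact layout of the cassette.

The approximately 2.7 kb insert encodes a single-chain, genetically encoded biosensor for the small GTPase RhoC. It combines four modules in one polypeptide: a Rho-binding domain (RBD) from the effector kinase ROCK tagged with mCerulean, and RhoC tagged with mVenus. In designs of this type, GTP-loaded RhoC binds the RBD within the same molecule, changing the distance or orientation between the cyan donor and yellow acceptor fluorophores. RhoC activation can therefore be read out as a change in FRET in living cells. The mVenus carries a T153M substitution.

This particular version carries RhoC Q63L, the constitutively active ("CA") mutation, which impairs GTP hydrolysis and locks the GTPase in its active state. It is therefore best understood as a positive control that defines the high-FRET, fully activated response of the sensor, for comparison with the wild-type biosensor in imaging studies of RhoC activation dynamics, such as in migrating cells.
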