>Addgene plasmid #65424 | RhoC FLARE.sc mCer, mVenus - CA | addgene partial sequence | sequence record 118128 | mVenus-R 5'-cgaagcactgcaggccgtagc-3'
GAGGGGGCAGGGCAGGGCAGCTGCCGGTGGTGCAGATCAACTTCAGGGTCAGCTTTGCCGTAGGTGGCAT
CGCCCTCGCCCTCGCCGGACACGCTGAACTTGTGGCCGTTTACGTCGCCGTCCAGCTCGACCAGGATGGG
CACCACCCCGGTGAACAGCTCCTCGCCCTTGCTCACCATTGCGGCCGCAGATCCACCTTTAGTAGAACCT
TCACCAGAACCAGGTTTACCAGAACCAGAAGTAGATCCACCTTTAGTAGAACCTTCACCAGAACCAGGTT
TACCAGAACCAGAAGTAGATCCACCTTTAGTAGAACCTTCACCAGAACCAGGTTTACCAGAACCAGAAGT
AGATCCACCTTTAGTAGAACCTTCACCAGAACCAGGTTTACCAGAACCAGAAGTTAAGCTTTTGTACAGC
TCGTCCATGCCGAGAGTGATCCCGGCGGCGGTCACGAACTCCAGCAGGACCATGTGATCGCGCTTCTCGT
TGGGGTCTTTGCTCAGCTTGGACTGGGTGCTCAGGTAGTGGTTGTCGGGCAGCAGCACGGGGCCGTCGCC
GATGGGGGTGTTCTGCTGGTAGTGGTCGGCGAGCTGCACGCTGCCGTCCTCGATGTTGTGGCGGATCTTG
AAGTTGGCCTTGATGCCGTTCTTCTGCTTGTCGGCGGTGATATAGACGTTGTCGCTGATGGCGTTGTACT
CCAGCTTGTGCCCCAGGATGTTGCCGTCCTCCTTGAAGTCGATGCCCTTCAGCTCGATGCGGTTCACCAG
GGTGTCGCCCTCGAACTTCACCTCGGCGCGGGTCTTGTAGTTGCCGTCGTCCTTGAAGAAGATGGTGCGC
TCCTGGACGTAGCCTTCGGGCATGGCGGACTTGAAGAAGTCGTGCTGCTTCATGTGGTCGGGGTAGCGGG
CGAAGCACTGCACGCCCCAGGTCAGGGTGGTCACGAGGGTGGGCCAGGGCACGGGCAGCT
