>Addgene plasmid #65424 | RhoC FLARE.sc mCer, mVenus - CA | addgene partial sequence | sequence record 118134 | CMV-F 5'-CGCAAATGGGCGGTAGGCGTG-3'
GCGAGTCGTTAGTGAACCGTCAGATCACTAGATGCTTTATTGCGGTAGTTTATCACAGTTAAATTGCTAA
CGCCAGTCTCGAACTTAACGTGCAGAAGTTGGTCGTGAGGCACTGGGCAGGTAAGTATCGGGCCCTTTGT
GCGGGGGGAGCGGCTCGGGGCTGTCCGCGGGGGGACGGCTGCCTTCGGGGGGGACGGGGCAGGGCGGGGT
TCGGCTTCTGGCGTGTGACCGGCGGCTCTAGAGCCTCTGCTAACCATGTTCATGCCTTCTTCTTTTTCCT
ACAGCTCCTGGGCAACGTGCTGGTTATTGTGCTGTCTCATCATTTTGGCAAAGAATTGGATCGGACCGAA
ATTAATACGACTCACTATAGGGGAATTGTGAGCGGATAACAATTCCCCGGAGTTAATCCGGGACCTTTAA
TTCAACCCAACACAATATATTATAGTTAAATAAGAATTATTATCAAATCATTTGTATATTAATTAAAATA
CTATACTGTAAATTACATTTTATTTACAATCAAAGGAGATATACCATGGCGCGAGGCCTTCTGGAAGAAC
AGTATTTTGAATTGACGCAAGAAAGCAAGAAAGCTGCTTCAAGAAATAGACAAGAGATTACAGATAAAGA
TCACACTGTTAGTCGGCTTGAAGAAGCAAACAGCATGCTAACCAAAGATATTGAAATATTAAGAAGAGAG
AATGAAGAGCTAACAGAGAAAATGAAGAAGGCAGAGGAAGAATATAAACTGGAGAAGGAGGAGGAGATCA
GTAATCTTAAGGCTGC
