>Addgene plasmid #65424 | RhoC FLARE.sc mCer, mVenus - CA | addgene partial sequence | sequence record 121418 | mVenus-F 5'-ctacctgagctaccagtccaaa-3'
CAACGAGAAGCGCGATCACATGGTCCTGCTGGAGTTCGTGACCGCCGCCGGGATCACTCTCGGCATGGAC
GAGCTGTACAAGGAATTCACCATGGCTGCAATCCGAAAGAAGCTGGTGATCGTTGGGGATGGTGCCTGTG
GGAAGACCTGCCTCCTCATCGTCTTCAGCAAGGATCAGTTTCCGGAGGTCTACGTCCCTACTGTCTTTGA
GAACTATATTGCGGACATTGAGGTGGACGGCAAGCAGGTGGAGCTGGCTCTGTGGGACACAGCAGGGCTG
GAAGACTATGATCGACTGCGGCCTCTCTCCTACCCGGACACTGATGTCATCCTCATGTGCTTCTCCATCG
ACAGCCCTGACAGCCTGGAAAACATTCCTGAGAAGTGGACCCCAGAGGTGAAGCACTTCTGCCCCAACGT
GCCCATCATCCTGGTGGGGAATAAGAAGGACCTGAGGCAAGACGAGCACACCAGGAGAGAGCTGGCCAAG
ATGAAGCAGGAGCCCGTTCGGTCTGAGGAAGGCCGGGACATGGCGAACCGGATCAGTGCCTTTGGCTACC
TTGAGTGCTCAGCCAAGACCAAGGAGGGAGTGCGGGAGGTGTTTGAGATGGCCACTCGGGCTGGCCTCCA
GGTCCGCAAGAACAAGCGTCGGAGGGGCTGTCCCATTCTCTGACTCGAGCACCACCATCACCATCACCAT
CACTAAGTGATTAACCTCAGGTGCAGGCTGCCTATCAGAAGGTGGTGGCTGGTGTGGCCAATGCCCTGGC
TCACAAATACCACTGAGATCGATCTTTTTCCCTCTGCCAAAAATTATGGGGACATCATGAAGCCCCTTGA
GCATCTGACTTCTGGCTAATAAAGGAAATTTATTTTCATTGCAATAGTGTGTTGGAATTT
