>Addgene plasmid #65424 | RhoC FLARE.sc mCer, mVenus - CA | addgene partial sequence | sequence record 121421 | Bglob-pA-R 5'-ttttggcagagggaaaaaga-3'
TTGTGAGCCAGGGCATTGGCCACACCAGCCACCACCTTCTGATAGGCAGCCTGCACCTGAGGTTAATCAC
TTAGTGATGGTGATGGTGATGGTGGTGCTCGAGTCAGAGAATGGGACAGCCCCTCCGACGCTTGTTCTTG
CGGACCTGGAGGCCAGCCCGAGTGGCCATCTCAAACACCTCCCGCACTCCCTCCTTGGTCTTGGCTGAGC
ACTCAAGGTAGCCAAAGGCACTGATCCGGTTCGCCATGTCCCGGCCTTCCTCAGACCGAACGGGCTCCTG
CTTCATCTTGGCCAGCTCTCTCCTGGTGTGCTCGTCTTGCCTCAGGTCCTTCTTATTCCCCACCAGGATG
ATGGGCACGTTGGGGCAGAAGTGCTTCACCTCTGGGGTCCACTTCTCAGGAATGTTTTCCAGGCTGTCAG
GGCTGTCGATGGAGAAGCACATGAGGATGACATCAGTGTCCGGGTAGGAGAGAGGCCGCAGTCGATCATA
GTCTTCCAGCCCTGCTGTGTCCCACAGAGCCAGCTCCACCTGCTTGCCGTCCACCTCAATGTCCGCAATA
TAGTTCTCAAAGACAGTAGGGACGTAGACCTCCGGAAACTGATCCTTGCTGAAGACGATGAGGAGGCAGG
TCTTCCCACAGGCACCATCCCCAACGATCACCAGCTTCTTTCGGATTGCAGCCATGGTGAATTCCTTGTA
CAGCTCGTCCATGCCGAGAGTGATCCCGGCGGCGGTCACGAACTCCAGCAGGACCATGTGATCGCGCTTC
TCGTTGGGGTCTTTGCTCAGTTTGGACTGGTAGCTCAGGTAGTGGTTGTCGGGCAGCAGCACGGGGCCGT
CGCCGATGGGGG
